>Addgene plasmid #116444 | pHAGE-NRAS-Q61K | addgene full sequence | sequence record 252468 | Addgene NGS Result
TGGAAGGGCTAATTCACTCCCAAAGAAGACAAGATATCCTTGATCTGTGGATCTACCACACACAAGGCTA
CTTCCCTGATTAGCAGAACTACACACCAGGGCCAGGGGTCAGATATCCACTGACCTTTGGATGGTGCTAC
AAGCTAGTACCAGTTGAGCCAGATAAGGTAGAAGAGGCCAATAAAGGAGAGAACACCAGCTTGTTACACC
CTGTGAGCCTGCATGGGATGGATGACCCGGAGAGAGAAGTGTTAGAGTGGAGGTTTGACAGCCGCCTAGC
ATTTCATCACGTGGCCCGAGAGCTGCATCCGGAGTACTTCAAGAACTGCTGATATCGAGCTTGCTACAAG
GGACTTTCCGCTGGGGACTTTCCAGGGAGGCGTGGCCTGGGCGGGACTGGGGAGTGGCGAGCCCTCAGAT
CCTGCATATAAGCAGCTGCTTTTTGCCTGTACTGGGTCTCTCTGGTTAGACCAGATCTGAGCCTGGGAGC
TCTCTGGCTAACTAGGGAACCCACTGCTTAAGCCTCAATAAAGCTTGCCTTGAGTGCTTCAAGTAGTGTG
TGCCCGTCTGTTGTGTGACTCTGGTAACTAGAGATCCCTCAGACCCTTTTAGTCAGTGTGGAAAATCTCT
AGCAGTGGCGCCCGAACAGGGACTTGAAAGCGAAAGGGAAACCAGAGGAGCTCTCTCGACGCAGGACTCG
GCTTGCTGAAGCGCGCACGGCAAGAGGCGAGGGGCGGCGACTGGTGAGTACGCCAAAAATTTTGACTAGC
GGAGGCTAGAAGGAGAGAGATGGGTGCGAGAGCGTCAGTATTAAGCGGGGGAGAATTAGATCGCGATGGG
AAAAAATTCGGTTAAGGCCAGGGGGAAAGAAAAAATATAAATTAAAACATATAGTATGGGCAAGCAGGGA
GCTAGAACGATTCGCAGTTAATCCTGGCCTGTTAGAAACATCAGAAGGCTGTAGACAAATACTGGGACAG
CTACAACCATCCCTTCAGACAGGATCAGAAGAACTTAGATCATTATATAATACAGTAGCAACCCTCTATT
GTGTGCATCAAAGGATAGAGATAAAAGACACCAAGGAAGCTTTAGACAAGATAGAGGAAGAGCAAAACAA
AAGTAAGACCACCGCACAGCAAGCGGCCGGCCGCTGATCTTCAGACCTGGAGGAGGAGATATGAGGGACA
ATTGGAGAAGTGAATTATATAAATATAAAGTAGTAAAAATTGAACCATTAGGAGTAGCACCCACCAAGGC
AAAGAGAAGAGTGGTGCAGAGAGAAAAAAGAGCAGTGGGAATAGGAGCTTTGTTCCTTGGGTTCTTGGGA
GCAGCAGGAAGCACTATGGGCGCAGCGTCAATGACGCTGACGGTACAGGCCAGACAATTATTGTCTGGTA
TAGTGCAGCAGCAGAACAATTTGCTGAGGGCTATTGAGGCGCAACAGCATCTGTTGCAACTCACAGTCTG
GGGCATCAAGCAGCTCCAGGCAAGAATCCTGGCTGTGGAAAGATACCTAAAGGATCAACAGCTCCTGGGG
ATTTGGGGTTGCTCTGGAAAACTCATTTGCACCACTGCTGTGCCTTGGAATGCTAGTTGGAGTAATAAAT
CTCTGGAACAGATTTGGAATCACACGACCTGGATGGAGTGGGACAGAGAAATTAACAATTACACAAGCTT
AATACACTCCTTAATTGAAGAATCGCAAAACCAGCAAGAAAAGAATGAACAAGAATTATTGGAATTAGAT
AAATGGGCAAGTTTGTGGAATTGGTTTAACATAACAAATTGGCTGTGGTATATAAAATTATTCATAATGA
TAGTAGGAGGCTTGGTAGGTTTAAGAATAGTTTTTGCTGTACTTTCTATAGTGAATAGAGTTAGGCAGGG
ATATTCACCATTATCGTTTCAGACCCACCTCCCAACCCCGAGGGGACCCGACAGGCCCGAAGGAATAGAA
GAAGAAGGTGGAGAGAGAGACAGAGACAGATCCATTCGATTAGTGAACGGATCTCGACGGTATCGCCGAA
TTCACAAATGGCAGTATTCATCCACAATTTTAAAAGAAAAGGGGGGATTGGGGGGTACAGTGCAGGGGAA
AGAATAGTAGACATAATAGCAACAGACATACAAACTAAAGAATTACAAAAACAAATTACAAAAATTCAAA
ATTTTCGGGTTTATTACAGGGACAGCAGAGATCCAGTTTGGACTAGTCGTGAGGCTCCGGTGCCCGTCAG
TGGGCAGAGCGCACATCGCCCACAGTCCCCGAGAAGTTGGGGGGAGGGGTCGGCAATTGAACCGGTGCCT
AGAGAAGGTGGCGCGGGGTAAACTGGGAAAGTGATGTCGTGTACTGGCTCCGCCTTTTTCCCGAGGGTGG
GGGAGAACCGTATATAAGTGCAGTAGTCGCCGTGAACGTTCTTTTTCGCAACGGGTTTGCCGCCAGAACA
CAGGTAAGTGCCGTGTGTGGTTCCCGCGGGCCTGGCCTCTTTACGGGTTATGGCCCTTGCGTGCCTTGAA
TTACTTCCACCTGGCTGCAGTACGTGATTCTTGATCCCGAGCTTCGGGTTGGAAGTGGGTGGGAGAGTTC
GAGGCCTTGCGCTTAAGGAGCCCCTTCGCCTCGTGCTTGAGTTGAGGCCTGGCCTGGGCGCTGGGGCCGC
CGCGTGCGAATCTGGTGGCACCTTCGCGCCTGTCTCGCTGCTTTCGATAAGTCTCTAGCCATTTAAAATT
TTTGATGACCTGCTGCGACGCTTTTTTTCTGGCAAGATAGTCTTGTAAATGCGGGCCAAGATCTGCACAC
TGGTATTTCGGTTTTTGGGGCCGCGGGCGGCGACGGGGCCCGTGCGTCCCAGCGCACATGTTCGGCGAGG
CGGGGCCTGCGAGCGCGGCCACCGAGAATCGGACGGGGGTAGTCTCAAGCTGGCCGGCCTGCTCTGGTGC
CTGGCCTCGCGCCGCCGTGTATCGCCCCGCCCTGGGCGGCAAGGCTGGCCCGGTCGGCACCAGTTGCGTG
AGCGGAAAGATGGCCGCTTCCCGGCCCTGCTGCAGGGAGCTCAAAATGGAGGACGCGGCGCTCGGGAGAG
CGGGCGGGTGAGTCACCCACACAAAGGAAAAGGGCCTTTCCGTCCTCAGCCGTCGCTTCATGTGACTCCA
CGGAGTACCGGGCGCCGTCCAGGCACCTCGATTAGTTCTCGAGCTTTTGGAGTACGTCGTCTTTAGGTTG
GGGGGAGGGGTTTTATGCGATGGAGTTTCCCCACACTGAGTGGGTGGAGACTGAAGTTAGGCCAGCTTGG
CACTTGATGTAATTCTCCTTGGAATTTGCCCTTTTTGAGTTTGGATCTTGGTTCATTCTCAAGCCTCAGA
CAGTGGTTCAAAGTTTTTTTCTTCCATTTCAGGTGTCGTGAAGCGGCCCTGCAGATATCAACAAGTTTGT
ACAAAAAAGCAGGCACCATGACTGAGTACAAACTGGTGGTGGTTGGAGCAGGTGGTGTTGGGAAAAGCGC
ACTGACAATCCAGCTAATCCAGAACCACTTTGTAGATGAATATGATCCCACCATAGAGGATTCTTACAGA
AAACAAGTGGTTATAGATGGTGAAACCTGTTTGTTGGACATACTGGATACAGCTGGAAAAGAAGAGTACA
GTGCCATGAGAGACCAATACATGAGGACAGGCGAAGGCTTCCTCTGTGTATTTGCCATCAATAATAGCAA
GTCATTTGCGGATATTAACCTCTACAGGGAGCAGATTAAGCGAGTAAAAGACTCGGATGATGTACCTATG
GTGCTAGTGGGAAACAAGTGTGATTTGCCAACAAGGACAGTTGATACAAAACAAGCCCACGAACTGGCCA
AGAGTTACGGGATTCCATTCATTGAAACCTCAGCCAAGACCAGACAGGGTGTTGAAGATGCTTTTTACAC
ACTGGTAAGAGAAATACGCCAGTACCGAATGAAAAAACTCAACAGCAGTGATGATGGGACTCAGGGTTGT
ATGGGATTGCCATGTGTGGTGATGTAGAACCCAGCTTTCTTGTACAAAGTGGTGATATCCAATTAACCCT
CACTAAAGGAAAGAATTAGTATGATAGATGAGACCCTATAGTGAGTCGTATTACCACCCAACTTTTCTAT
ACAAAGTGGTTGATATCCAGCACAGTGGCGGCCGCTCGAGTCTAGAGGGCCCGCGGTTCGAAGGTAAGCC
TATCCCTAACCCTCTCCTCGGTCTCGATTCTACGCGTACCGGTTAGTAATGAGATCCCTCCCCCCCCCCT
AACGTTACTGGCCGAAGCCGCTTGGAATAAGGCCGGTGTGCGTTTGTCTATATGTTATTTTCCACCATAT
TGCCGTCTTTTGGCAATGTGAGGGCCCGGAAACCTGGCCCTGTCTTCTTGACGAGCATTCCTAGGGGTCT
TTCCCCTCTCGCCAAAGGAATGCAAGGTCTGTTGAATGTCGTGAAGGAAGCAGTTCCTCTGGAAGCTTCT
TGAAGACAAACAACGTCTGTAGCGACCCTTTGCAGGCAGCGGAACCCCCCACCTGGCGACAGGTGCCTCT
GCGGCCAAAAGCCACGTGTATAAGATACACCTGCAAAGGCGGCACAACCCCAGTGCCACGTTGTGAGTTG
GATAGTTGTGGAAAGAGTCAAATGGCTCTCCTCAAGCGTATTCAACAAGGGGCTGAAGGATGCCCAGAAG
GTACCCCATTGTATGGGATCTGATCTGGGGCCTCGGTGCACATGCTTTACATGTGTTTAGTCGAGGTTAA
AAAAACGTCTAGGCCCCCCGAACCACGGGGACGTGGTTTTCCTTTGAAAAACACGATGATAATATGGCCA
CACATATGGTGAGCAAGGGCGAGGAGCTGTTCACCGGGGTGGTGCCCATCCTGGTCGAGCTGGACGGCGA
CGTAAACGGCCACAAGTTCAGCGTGTCCGGCGAGGGCGAGGGCGATGCCACCTACGGCAAGCTGACCCTG
AAGTTCATCTGCACCACCGGCAAGCTGCCCGTGCCCTGGCCCACCCTCGTGACCACCCTGACCTACGGCG
TGCAGTGCTTCAGCCGCTACCCCGACCACATGAAGCAGCACGACTTCTTCAAGTCCGCCATGCCCGAAGG
CTACGTCCAGGAGCGCACCATCTTCTTCAAGGACGACGGCAACTACAAGACCCGCGCCGAGGTGAAGTTC
GAGGGCGACACCCTGGTGAACCGCATCGAGCTGAAGGGCATCGACTTCAAGGAGGACGGCAACATCCTGG
GGCACAAGCTGGAGTACAACTACAACAGCCACAACGTCTATATCATGGCCGACAAGCAGAAGAACGGCAT
CAAGGTGAACTTCAAGATCCGCCACAACATCGAGGACGGCAGCGTGCAGCTCGCCGACCACTACCAGCAG
AACACCCCCATCGGCGACGGCCCCGTGCTGCTGCCCGACAACCACTACCTGAGCACCCAGTCCGCCCTGA
GCAAAGACCCCAACGAGAAGCGCGATCACATGGTCCTGCTGGAGTTCGTGACCGCCGCCGGGATCACTCT
CGGCATGGACGAGCTGTACAAGTAAATCGATAGATCCTAATCAACCTCTGGATTACAAAATTTGTGAAAG
ATTGACTGGTATTCTTAACTATGTTGCTCCTTTTACGCTATGTGGATACGCTGCTTTAATGCCTTTGTAT
CATGCTATTGCTTCCCGTATGGCTTTCATTTTCTCCTCCTTGTATAAATCCTGGTTGCTGTCTCTTTATG
AGGAGTTGTGGCCCGTTGTCAGGCAACGTGGCGTGGTGTGCACTGTGTTTGCTGACGCAACCCCCACTGG
TTGGGGCATTGCCACCACCTGTCAGCTCCTTTCCGGGACTTTCGCTTTCCCCCTCCCTATTGCCACGGCG
GAACTCATCGCCGCCTGCCTTGCCCGCTGCTGGACAGGGGCTCGGCTGTTGGGCACTGACAATTCCGTGG
TGTTGTCGGGGAAATCATCGTCCTTTCCTTGGCTGCTCGCCTGTGTTGCCACCTGGATTCTGCGCGGGAC
GTCCTTCTGCTACGTCCCTTCGGCCCTCAATCCAGCGGACCTTCCTTCCCGCGGCCTGCTGCCGGCTCTG
CGGCCTCTTCCGCGTCTTCGCCTTCGCCCTCAGACGAGTCGGATCTCCCTTTGGGCCGCCTCCCCGCCTG
AGATCCTTTAAGACCAATGACTTACAAGGCAGCTGTAGATCTTAGCCACTTTTTAAAAGAAAAGGGGGGA
CTGGAAGGGCTAATTCACTCCCAACGAAGACAAGATCTGCTTTTTGCTTGTACTGGGTCTCTCTGGTTAG
ACCAGATCTGAGCCTGGGAGCTCTCTGGCTAACTAGGGAACCCACTGCTTAAGCCTCAATAAAGCTTGCC
TTGAGTGCTTCAAGTAGTGTGTGCCCGTCTGTTGTGTGACTCTGGTAACTAGAGATCCCTCAGACCCTTT
TAGTCAGTGTGGAAAATCTCTAGCAGTAGTAGTTCATGTCATCTTATTATTCAGTATTTATAACTTGCAA
AGAAATGAATATCAGAGAGTGAGAGGCCCGGGTTAATTAAGGAAAGGGCTAGATCATTCTTGAAGACGAA
AGGGCCTCGTGATACGCCTATTTTTATAGGTTAATGTCATGATAATAATGGTTTCTTAGACGTCAGGTGG
CACTTTTCGGGGAAATGTGCGCGGAACCCCTATTTGTTTATTTTTCTAAATACATTCAAATATGTATCCG
CTCATGAGACAATAACCCTGATAAATGCTTCAATAATATTGAAAAAGGAAGAGTATGAGTATTCAACATT
TCCGTGTCGCCCTTATTCCCTTTTTTGCGGCATTTTGCCTTCCTGTTTTTGCTCACCCAGAAACGCTGGT
GAAAGTAAAAGATGCTGAAGATCAGTTGGGTGCACGAGTGGGTTACATCGAACTGGATCTCAACAGCGGT
AAGATCCTTGAGAGTTTTCGCCCCGAAGAACGTTTTCCAATGATGAGCACTTTTAAAGTTCTGCTATGTG
GCGCGGTATTATCCCGTGTTGACGCCGGGCAAGAGCAACTCGGTCGCCGCATACACTATTCTCAGAATGA
CTTGGTTGAGTACTCACCAGTCACAGAAAAGCATCTTACGGATGGCATGACAGTAAGAGAATTATGCAGT
GCTGCCATAACCATGAGTGATAACACTGCGGCCAACTTACTTCTGACAACGATCGGAGGACCGAAGGAGC
TAACCGCTTTTTTGCACAACATGGGGGATCATGTAACTCGCCTTGATCGTTGGGAACCGGAGCTGAATGA
AGCCATACCAAACGACGAGCGTGACACCACGATGCCTGTAGCAATGGCAACAACGTTGCGCAAACTATTA
ACTGGCGAACTACTTACTCTAGCTTCCCGGCAACAATTAATAGACTGGATGGAGGCGGATAAAGTTGCAG
GACCACTTCTGCGCTCGGCCCTTCCGGCTGGCTGGTTTATTGCTGATAAATCTGGAGCCGGTGAGCGTGG
GTCTCGCGGTATCATTGCAGCACTGGGGCCAGATGGTAAGCCCTCCCGTATCGTAGTTATCTACACGACG
GGGAGTCAGGCAACTATGGATGAACGAAATAGACAGATCGCTGAGATAGGTGCCTCACTGATTAAGCATT
GGTAACTGTCAGACCAAGTTTACTCATATATACTTTAGATTGATTTAAAACTTCATTTTTAATTTAAAAG
GATCTAGGTGAAGATCCTTTTTGATAATCTCATGACCAAAATCCCTTAACGTGAGTTTTCGTTCCACTGA
GCGTCAGACCCCGTAGAAAAGATCAAAGGATCTTCTTGAGATCCTTTTTTTCTGCGCGTAATCTGCTGCT
TGCAAACAAAAAAACCACCGCTACCAGCGGTGGTTTGTTTGCCGGATCAAGAGCTACCAACTCTTTTTCC
GAAGGTAACTGGCTTCAGCAGAGCGCAGATACCAAATACTGTTCTTCTAGTGTAGCCGTAGTTAGGCCAC
CACTTCAAGAACTCTGTAGCACCGCCTACATACCTCGCTCTGCTAATCCTGTTACCAGTGGCTGCTGCCA
GTGGCGATAAGTCGTGTCTTACCGGGTTGGACTCAAGACGATAGTTACCGGATAAGGCGCAGCGGTCGGG
CTGAACGGGGGGTTCGTGCACACAGCCCAGCTTGGAGCGAACGACCTACACCGAACTGAGATACCTACAG
CGTGAGCTATGAGAAAGCGCCACGCTTCCCGAAGGGAGAAAGGCGGACAGGTATCCGGTAAGCGGCAGGG
TCGGAACAGGAGAGCGCACGAGGGAGCTTCCAGGGGGAAACGCCTGGTATCTTTATAGTCCTGTCGGGTT
TCGCCACCTCTGACTTGAGCGTCGATTTTTGTGATGCTCGTCAGGGGGGCGGAGCCTATGGAAAAACGCC
AGCAACGCGGCCTTTTTACGGTTCCTGGCCTTTTGCTGGCCTTTTGCTCACATGTTCTTTCCTGCGTTAT
CCCCTGATTCTGTGGATAACCGTATTACCGCCTTTGAGTGAGCTGATACCGCTCGCCGCAGCCGAACGAC
CGAGCGCAGCGAGTCAGTGAGCGAGGAAGCGGAAGAGCGCCCAATACGCAAACCGCCTCTCCCCGCGCGT
TGGCCGATTCATTAATGCAGCAAGCTCATGGCTGACTAATTTTTTTTATTTATGCAGAGGCCGAGGCCGC
CTCGGCCTCTGAGCTATTCCAGAAGTAGTGAGGAGGCTTTTTTGGAGGCCTAGGCTTTTGCAAAAAGCTC
CCCGTGGCACGACAGGTTTCCCGACTGGAAAGCGGGCAGTGAGCGCAACGCAATTAATGTGAGTTAGCTC
ACTCATTAGGCACCCCAGGCTTTACACTTTATGCTTCCGGCTCGTATGTTGTGTGGAATTGTGAGCGGAT
AACAATTTCACACAGGAAACAGCTATGACATGATTACGAATTTCACAAATAAAGCATTTTTTTCACTGCA
TTCTAGTTGTGGTTTGTCCAAACTCATCAATGTATCTTATCATGTCTGGATCAACTGGATAACTCAAGCT
AACCAAAATCATCCCAAACTTCCCACCCCATACCCTATTACCACTGCCAATTACCTGTGGTTTCATTTAC
TCTAAACCTGTGATTCCTCTGAATTATTTTCATTTTAAAGAAATTGTATTTGTTAAATATGTACTACAAA
CTTAGTAGT
Features (pLannotate 1.2.2; 30 found; start..end, strand, type, name):
    377..634     +  LTR            5' LTR (truncated): truncated 5' long terminal repeat (LTR) from HIV-1
    681..806     +  misc_feature   HIV-1 Ψ: packaging signal of human immunodeficiency virus type 1
    790..1128    +  CDS            HIV-1 gag (fragment): gag protein from human immunodeficiency virus 1; gag
   1303..1536    +  misc_feature   RRE: The Rev response element (RRE) of HIV-1 allows for Rev-dependent mRNA export from the nucleus to the cytoplasm.
   1913..2013    +  CDS            Rev (fragment): human immunodeficiency virus 1 (HIV-1) Rev protein; rev; enhances nuclear export of unspliced and incompletely spliced viral mRNAs
   2058..2175    +  misc_feature   cPPT/CTS: central polypurine tract and central termination sequence of HIV-1
   2223..3401    +  promoter       EF-1α promoter: strong constitutive promoter for human elongation factor EF-1α
   3422..3442    +  protein_bind   attB1: mutant version of attB; core recombination site for the Gateway® BP reaction BP Clonase™
   3448..4014    +  CDS            NRAS: RASN_HUMAN - Also known as HRAS1. Experimental evidence at protein level: Swiss-Prot protein existence level 1. Ras proteins bind GDP/GTP and possess intrinsic GTPase activity. From Homo sapiens (Human).
   4019..4043    -  protein_bind   attB2: mutant version of attB; recombination site for the Gateway® BP reaction BP Clonase™
   4051..4069    +  promoter       T3 promoter: promoter for bacteriophage T3 RNA polymerase
   4095..4113    -  promoter       T7 promoter: promoter for bacteriophage T7 RNA polymerase
   4119..4137    -  protein_bind   attB4 (fragment): mutant version of attB; core recombination site for the Gateway® BP reaction BP Clonase™
   4193..4234    +  CDS            V5 tag: epitope tag from simian virus 5
   4360..4822    +  misc_feature   IRES: internal ribosome entry site (IRES) of the encephalomyocarditis virus (EMCV)
   4836..5555    +  CDS            EGFP: the original enhanced GFP (Yang et al., 1996) mammalian codon-optimized
   5569..6157    +  misc_feature   WPRE: woodchuck hepatitis virus posttranscriptional regulatory element
   6165..6230    +  CDS            nef (fragment): NEF_HV1Z2 - Experimental evidence at protein level: Swiss-Prot protein existence level 1. Extracellular Nef protein targets CD4(+) T-lymphocytes for apoptosis by interacting with CXCR4 surface receptors. From Human immunodeficiency virus type 1 group M subtype D (isolate Z2/CDC-Z34) (HIV-1).
   6232..6465    +  LTR            3' LTR (ΔU3): self-inactivating 3' long terminal repeat (LTR) from HIV-1
   6670..6774    +  promoter       AmpR promoter: bla
   6775..7635    +  CDS            AmpR: β-lactamase; bla; confers resistance to ampicillin, carbenicillin, and related antibiotics
   7806..8394    +  rep_origin     ori: high-copy-number ColE1/pMB1/pBR322/pUC origin of replication
   8577..8631    +  CDS            lacI (fragment): lac repressor; lacI; The lac repressor binds to the lac operator to inhibit transcription in E. coli. This inhibition can be relieved by adding lactose or isopropyl-β-D-thiogalactopyranoside (IPTG).
   8637..8730    +  rep_origin     SV40 ori (fragment): SV40 origin of replication
   8755..8792    +  CDS            lacI (fragment): lac repressor; lacI; The lac repressor binds to the lac operator to inhibit transcription in E. coli. This inhibition can be relieved by adding lactose or isopropyl-β-D-thiogalactopyranoside (IPTG).
   8805..8826    +  protein_bind   CAP binding site: CAP binding activates transcription in the presence of cAMP. E. coli catabolite activator protein
   8841..8871    +  promoter       lac promoter: promoter for the E. coli lac operon
   8879..8895    +  protein_bind   lac operator: The lac repressor binds to the lac operator to inhibit transcription in E. coli. This inhibition can be relieved by adding lactose or isopropyl-β-D-thiogalactopyranoside (IPTG). lac repressor encoded by lacI
   8929..9012    +  polyA_signal   SV40 poly(A) signal (fragment): SV40 polyadenylation signal
   9179..329     +  CDS            nef (fragment) (across the origin): NEF_HV1BR - Experimental evidence at protein level: Swiss-Prot protein existence level 1. Extracellular Nef protein targets CD4(+) T-lymphocytes for apoptosis by interacting with CXCR4 surface receptors (PubMed:14990729). From Human immunodeficiency virus type 1 group M subtype B (isolate BRU/LAI) (HIV-1).
