[The description below was written by a language model from this plasmid's Addgene catalogue record and pLannotate feature annotations shown in this document.]
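Description:
pHAGE-NRAS-Q61K is an HIV-1-derived lentiviral expression plasmid, built on the pHAGE backbone, that carries human NRAS with the Q61K substitution. It is propagated in E. coli through a high-copy ColE1/pUC-type origin and selected with ampicillin via the β-lactamase gene; the record lists the recombination-deficient Stbl3 strain, a common choice for LTR-containing plasmids. The viral portion contains a truncated 5' LTR, the Ψ packaging signal with an adjoining gag fragment, the Rev response element for Rev-dependent nuclear export of the genomic RNA, the cPPT/CTS element, and a ΔU3 self-inactivating 3' LTR. These elements allow the transfer RNA to be packaged and integrated when packaging functions are supplied in trans. No complete viral genes are annotated, only short gag, Rev and nef fragments.

The payload is driven by the strong constitutive human EF-1α promoter. The NRAS coding sequence was introduced by Gateway cloning and is flanked by attB1 and attB2 sites. Downstream lie short T3 and T7 promoter sequences, an attB4 fragment and a V5 epitope annotation; the record does not indicate whether V5 is fused in frame to NRAS, and the intervening elements suggest it may simply be a backbone remnant. An EMCV IRES followed by EGFP lets the same transcript produce a fluorescent marker of transduced cells, and a WPRE enhances transcript expression. No mammalian drug-selection marker is annotated, so EGFP appears to be the means of tracking or sorting.

The stated purpose is lentiviral expression of NRAS Q61K. The construct comes from a systematic effort to functionally annotate somatic mutations found in cancer, where stable expression of a mutant allele in cell models allows its effects to be assessed.
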