Addgene plasmid #116444: pHAGE-NRAS-Q61K
Purpose: Lentiviral expression of NRAS Q61K
Depositing lab: Gordon Mills & Kenneth Scott. Depositing organization: Baylor College of Medicine. Publication: Systematic Functional Annotation of Somatic Mutations in Cancer. Ng PK, Li J, Jeong KJ, Shao S, Chen H, Tsang YH, Sengupta S, Wang Z, Bhavana VH, Tran R, Soewito S, Minussi DC, Moreno D, Kong K, Dogruluk T, Lu H, Gao J, Tokheim C, Zhou DC, Johnson AM, Zeng J, Ip CKM, Ju Z, Wester M, Yu S, Li Y, Vellano CP, Schultz N, Karchin R, Ding L, Lu Y, Cheung LWT, Chen K, Shaw KR, Meric-Bernstam F, Scott KL, Yi S, Sahni N, Liang H, Mills GB. Cancer Cell. 2018 Mar 12;33(3):450-462.e10. doi: 10.1016/j.ccell.2018.01.021. PubMed 29533785.
Backbone
  Vector backbone: pHAGE
  Vector type: Lentiviral
Growth in bacteria
  Bacterial resistance: Ampicillin, 100 μg/mL
  Growth temperature: 37°C
  Growth strain: Stbl3
  Copy number: High Copy
Gene/Insert
  Gene/Insert name: NRAS
  Species: H. sapiens (human)
  Mutation: Q61K
  Entrez Gene: NRAS (a.k.a. ALPS4, CMNS, KRAS, N-ras, NCMS, NRAS1, NS6)
  Cloning method: Gateway Cloning
Terms and licenses: Academic/Nonprofit Terms; Industry Terms: Not Available to Industry
How to cite: pHAGE-NRAS-Q61K was a gift from Gordon Mills & Kenneth Scott (Addgene plasmid # 116444 ; http://n2t.net/addgene:116444 ; RRID:Addgene_116444)
