>Addgene plasmid #116444 | pHAGE-NRAS-Q61K | depositor partial sequence | sequence record 219318 | insert
ATGACTGAGTACAAACTGGTGGTGGTTGGAGCAGGTGGTGTTGGGAAAAGCGCACTGACAATCCAGCTAA
TCCAGAACCACTTTGTAGATGAATATGATCCCACCATAGAGGATTCTTACAGAAAACAAGTGGTTATAGA
TGGTGAAACCTGTTTGTTGGACATACTGGATACAGCTGGAAAAGAAGAGTACAGTGCCATGAGAGACCAA
TACATGAGGACAGGCGAAGGCTTCCTCTGTGTATTTGCCATCAATAATAGCAAGTCATTTGCGGATATTA
ACCTCTACAGGGAGCAGATTAAGCGAGTAAAAGACTCGGATGATGTACCTATGGTGCTAGTGGGAAACAA
GTGTGATTTGCCAACAAGGACAGTTGATACAAAACAAGCCCACGAACTGGCCAAGAGTTACGGGATTCCA
TTCATTGAAACCTCAGCCAAGACCAGACAGGGTGTTGAAGATGCTTTTTACACACTGGTAAGAGAAATAC
GCCAGTACCGAATGAAAAAACTCAACAGCAGTGATGATGGGACTCAGGGTTGTATGGGATTGCCATGTGT
GGTGATGTAA
